>Addgene plasmid #214892 | SPLICSFAST-ER-MT-P2A | addgene full sequence | sequence record 423478 | Addgene NGS Result
GCTCCGCCCCCCTGACGAGCATCACAAAAATCGACGCTCAAGTCAGAGGTGGCGAAACCCGACAGGACTA
TAAAGATACCAGGCGTTTCCCCCTGGAAGCTCCCTCGTGCGCTCTCCTGTTCCGACCCTGCCGCTTACCG
GATACCTGTCCGCCTTTCTCCCTTCGGGAAGCGTGGCGCTTTCTCATAGCTCACGCTGTAGGTATCTCAG
TTCGGTGTAGGTCGTTCGCTCCAAGCTGGGCTGTGTGCACGAACCCCCCGTTCAGCCCGACCGCTGCGCC
TTATCCGGTAACTATCGTCTTGAGTCCAACCCGGTAAGACACGACTTATCGCCACTGGCAGCAGCCACTG
GTAACAGGATTAGCAGAGCGAGGTATGTAGGCGGTGCTACAGAGTTCTTGAAGTGGTGGCCTAACTACGG
CTACACTAGAAGAACAGTATTTGGTATCTGCGCTCTGCTGAAGCCAGTTACCTTCGGAAAAAGAGTTGGT
AGCTCTTGATCCGGCAAACAAACCACCGCTGGTAGCGGTGGTTTTTTTGTTTGCAAGCAGCAGATTACGC
GCAGAAAAAAAGGATCTCAAGAAGATCCTTTGATCTTTTCTACGGGGTCTGACGCTCAGTGGAACGAAAA
CTCACGTTAAGGGATTTTGGTCATGAGATTATCAAAAAGGATCTTCACCTAGATCCTTTTAAATTAAAAA
TGAAGTTTTAAATCAATCTAAAGTATATATGAGTAAACTTGGTCTGACAGTTACCAATGCTTAATCAGTG
AGGCACCTATCTCAGCGATCTGTCTATTTCGTTCATCCATAGTTGCCTGACTCCCCGTCGTGTAGATAAC
TACGATACGGGAGGGCTTACCATCTGGCCCCAGTGCTGCAATGATACCGCGAGACCCACGCTCACCGGCT
CCAGATTTATCAGCAATAAACCAGCCAGCCGGAAGGGCCGAGCGCAGAAGTGGTCCTGCAACTTTATCCG
CCTCCATCCAGTCTATTAATTGTTGCCGGGAAGCTAGAGTAAGTAGTTCGCCAGTTAATAGTTTGCGCAA
CGTTGTTGCCATTGCTACAGGCATCGTGGTGTCACGCTCGTCGTTTGGTATGGCTTCATTCAGCTCCGGT
TCCCAACGATCAAGGCGAGTTACATGATCCCCCATGTTGTGCAAAAAAGCGGTTAGCTCCTTCGGTCCTC
CGATCGTTGTCAGAAGTAAGTTGGCCGCAGTGTTATCACTCATGGTTATGGCAGCACTGCATAATTCTCT
TACTGTCATGCCATCCGTAAGATGCTTTTCTGTGACTGGTGAGTACTCAACCAAGTCATTCTGAGAATAG
TGTATGCGGCGACCGAGTTGCTCTTGCCCGGCGTCAATACGGGATAATACCGCGCCACATAGCAGAACTT
TAAAAGTGCTCATCATTGGAAAACGTTCTTCGGGGCGAAAACTCTCAAGGATCTTACCGCTGTTGAGATC
CAGTTCGATGTAACCCACTCGTGCACCCAACTGATCTTCAGCATCTTTTACTTTCACCAGCGTTTCTGGG
TGAGCAAAAACAGGAAGGCAAAATGCCGCAAAAAAGGGAATAAGGGCGACACGGAAATGTTGAATACTCA
TACTCTTCCTTTTTCAATATTATTGAAGCATTTATCAGGGTTATTGTCTCATGAGCGGATACATATTTGA
ATGTATTTAGAAAAATAAACAAATAGGGGTTCCGCGCACATTTCCCCGAAAAGTGCCACCTGACGTCGAC
GGATCGGGAGATCTCCCGATCCCCTATGGTGCACTCTCAGTACAATCTGCTCTGATGCCGCATAGTTAAG
CCAGTATCTGCTCCCTGCTTGTGTGTTGGAGGTCGCTGAGTAGTGCGCGAGCAAAATTTAAGCTACAACA
AGGCAAGGCTTGACCGACAATTGCATGAAGAATCTGCTTAGGGTTAGGCGTTTTGCGCTGCTTCGCGATG
TACGGGCCAGATATACGCGTTGACATTGATTATTGACTAGTTATTAATAGTAATCAATTACGGGGTCATT
AGTTCATAGCCCATATATGGAGTTCCGCGTTACATAACTTACGGTAAATGGCCCGCCTGGCTGACCGCCC
AACGACCCCCGCCCATTGACGTCAATAATGACGTATGTTCCCATAGTAACGCCAATAGGGACTTTCCATT
GACGTCAATGGGTGGAGTATTTACGGTAAACTGCCCACTTGGCAGTACATCAAGTGTATCATATGCCAAG
TACGCCCCCTATTGACGTCAATGACGGTAAATGGCCCGCCTGGCATTATGCCCAGTACATGACCTTATGG
GACTTTCCTACTTGGCAGTACATCTACGTATTAGTCATCGCTATTACCATGGTGATGCGGTTTTGGCAGT
ACATCAATGGGCGTGGATAGCGGTTTGACTCACGGGGATTTCCAAGTCTCCACCCCATTGACGTCAATGG
GAGTTTGTTTTGGCACCAAAATCAACGGGACTTTCCAAAATGTCGTAACAACTCCGCCCCATTGACGCAA
ATGGGCGGTAGGCGTGTACGGTGGGAGGTCTATATAAGCAGAGCTCTCTGGCTAACTAGAGAACCCACTG
CTTACTGGCTTATCGAAATTAATACGACTCACTATAGGGAGACCCAAGCTGGCTAGCGCCACCATGGGCG
ACAGCTACTGGGTGTTCGTGAAACGGGAGTTTGGAGGCGACGGAGGATCCGGCGGCGGGGATATTTCTAA
GCTGAGAGTGTTCCTGGCCCTGCCTATCATCATGGTCGTCGCTTTTAGCATGTGCATCATTTGCCTGCTC
ATGGCCGGAGACACCTGGACCGAGACACTGGCCTACGTGCTGTTTTGGGGCGTTGCCAGCATCGGCACCT
TCTTCATCATCCTTTATAACGGCAAAGACTTCGTGGACGCCCCTCGGCTGGTGCAGAAAGAGAAGATCGA
CGACATCGACTACAAGGACGACGATGATAAGCTGAAAGAGCTGGCCTGTGGCAGCGGTGCTACAAACTTC
TCCCTGCTGAAGCAGGCCGGCGACGTGGAAGAAAACCCCGGCCCTAGAAGCATGGAACAGAAGCTGATCA
GCGAAGAGGACCTGGAATTCGCCGCTATGGTGGGCCGGAACAGCGCCATCGCCGCTGGCGTGTGCGGCGC
CCTGTTCATCGGCTACTGCATCTACTTCGACAGAAAGCGCAGATCTGATCCCAACAGCGGTGGCGGCGGC
TCCGGCGGCGGAGGAAGCATGGAACACGTGGCCTTTGGCAGCGAGGATATCGAGAATACCCTGGCAAAGA
TGGACGACGGCCAGCTGGACGGCCTGGCCTTCGGCGCTATCCAGCTGGACGGCGATGGCAACATCCTGCA
GTACAACGCCGCCGAGGGAGATATCACCGGCAGAGATCCTAAGCAAGTGATCGGAAAGAACTTCTTCAAG
GACGTGGCCCCTGGCACAGACAGCCCCGAGTTCTACGGCAAGTTCAAGGAAGGAGTGGCCTCTGGCAATC
TGAACACCATGTTCGAGTGGATGATCCCTACCTCTAGAGGCCCAACAAAGGTGAAGGTGCACATGAAAAA
GGCCCTGAGCTGACTCGAGTCTAGAGGGCCCGTTTAAACCCGCTGATCAGCCTCGACTGTGCCTTCTAGT
TGCCAGCCATCTGTTGTTTGCCCCTCCCCCGTGCCTTCCTTGACCCTGGAAGGTGCCACTCCCACTGTCC
TTTCCTAATAAAATGAGGAAATTGCATCGCATTGTCTGAGTAGGTGTCATTCTATTCTGGGGGGTGGGGT
GGGGCAGGACAGCAAGGGGGAGGATTGGGAAGACAATAGCAGGCATGCTGGGGATGCGGTGGGCTCTATG
GCTTCTGAGGCGGAAAGAACCAGCTGGGGCTCTAGGGGGTATCCCC
[124 nt withheld, positions 3897-4020]
C
[91 nt withheld, positions 4022-4112]
A
[49 nt withheld, positions 4114-4162]
CCTTTGACGTTGGAGTCCACGTTCTTT
[37 nt withheld, positions 4190-4226]
ACCCTATCTCGGTCTATTCTTTTGATTTATAAGGGATTTTGCCGATTTCGGCCTATTGGTTAAAAAATGA
GCTGATTTAACAAAAATTTAACGCGAATTAATTCTGTGGAATGTGTGTCAGTTAGGGTGTGGAAAGTCCC
CAGGCTCCCCAGCAGGCAGAAGTATGCAAAGCATGCATCTCAATTAGTCAGCAACCAGGTGTGGAAAGTC
CCCAGGCTCCCCAGCAGGCAGAAGTATGCAAAGCATGCATCTCAATTAGTCAGCAACCATAGTCCCGCCC
CTAACTCCGCCCATCCCGCCCCTAACTCCGCCCAGTTCCGCCCATTCTCCGCCCCATGGCTGACTAATTT
TTTTTATTTATGCAGAGGCCGAGGCCGCCTCTGCCTCTGAGCTATTCCAGAAGTAGTGAGGAGGCTTTTT
TGGAGGCCTAGGCTTTTGCAAAAAGCTCCCGGGAGCTTGTATATCCATTTTCGGATCTGATCAAGAGACA
GGATGAGGATCGTTTCGCATGATTGAACAAGATGGATTGCACGCAGGTTCTCCGGCCGCTTGGGTGGAGA
GGCTATTCGGCTATGACTGGGCACAACAGACAATCGGCTGCTCTGATGCCGCCGTGTTCCGGCTGTCAGC
GCAGGGGCGCCCGGTTCTTTTTGTCAAGACCGACCTGTCCGGTGCCCTGAATGAACTGCAGGACGAGGCA
GCGCGGCTATCGTGGCTGGCCACGACGGGCGTTCCTTGCGCAGCTGTGCTCGACGTTGTCACTGAAGCGG
GAAGGGACTGGCTGCTATTGGGCGAAGTGCCGGGGCAGGATCTCCTGTCATCTCACCTTGCTCCTGCCGA
GAAAGTATCCATCATGGCTGATGCAATGCGGCGGCTGCATACGCTTGATCCGGCTACCTGCCCATTCGAC
CACCAAGCGAAACATCGCATCGAGCGAGCACGTACTCGGATGGAAGCCGGTCTTGTCGATCAGGATGATC
TGGACGAAGAGCATCAGGGGCTCGCGCCAGCCGAACTGTTCGCCAGGCTCAAGGCGCGCATGCCCGACGG
CGAGGATCTCGTCGTGACCCATGGCGATGCCTGCTTGCCGAATATCATGGTGGAAAATGGCCGCTTTTCT
GGATTCATCGACTGTGGCCGGCTGGGTGTGGCGGACCGCTATCAGGACATAGCGTTGGCTACCCGTGATA
TTGCTGAAGAGCTTGGCGGCGAATGGGCTGACCGCTTCCTCGTGCTTTACGGTATCGCCGCTCCCGATTC
GCAGCGCATCGCCTTCTATCGCCTTCTTGACGAGTTCTTCTGAGCGGGACTCTGGGGTTCGAAATGACCG
ACCAAGCGACGCCCAACCTGCCATCACGAGATTTCGATTCCACCGCCGCCTTCTATGAAAGGTTGGGCTT
CGGAATCGTTTTCCGGGACGCCGGCTGGATGATCCTCCAGCGCGGGGATCTCATGCTGGAGTTCTTCGCC
CACCCCAACTTGTTTATTGCAGCTTATAATGGTTACAAATAAAGCAATAGCATCACAAATTTCACAAATA
AAGCATTTTTTTCACTGCATTCTAGTTGTGGTTTGTCCAAACTCATCAATGTATCTTATCATGTCTGTAT
ACCGTCGACCTCTAGCTAGAGCTTGGCGTAATCATGGTCATAGCTGTTTCCTGTGTGAAATTGTTATCCG
CTCACAATTCCACACAACATACGAGCCGGAAGCATAAAGTGTAAAGCCTGGGGTGCCTAATGAGTGAGCT
AACTCACATTAATTGCGTTGCGCTCACTGCCCGCTTTCCAGTCGGGAAACCTGTCGTGCCAGCTGCATTA
ATGAATCGGCCAACGCGCGGGGAGAGGCGGTTTGCGTATTGGGCGCTCTTCCGCTTCCTCGCTCACTGAC
TCGCTGCGCTCGGTCGTTCGGCTGCGGCGAGCGGTATCAGCTCACTCAAAGGCGGTAATACGGTTATCCA
CAGAATCAGGGGATAACGCAGGAAAGAACATGTGAGCAAAAGGCCAGCAAAAGGCCAGGAACCGTAAAAA
GGCCGCGTTGCTGGCGTTTTTCCATAG
Features (pLannotate 1.2.2; 24 found; start..end, strand, type, name):
    751..1611    -  CDS            AmpR: β-lactamase; bla; confers resistance to ampicillin, carbenicillin, and related antibiotics
   1612..1716    -  promoter       AmpR promoter: bla
   1775..1827    -  misc_feature   bom (fragment): basis of mobility region from pBR322
   1982..2361    +  enhancer       CMV enhancer: human cytomegalovirus immediate early enhancer
   2362..2565    +  promoter       CMV promoter: human cytomegalovirus (CMV) immediate early promoter
   2561..2594    +  LTR            5' LTR (truncated) (fragment): truncated 5' long terminal repeat (LTR) from HIV-1
   2610..2628    +  promoter       T7 promoter: promoter for bacteriophage T7 RNA polymerase
   2741..2941    +  CDS            SACM1L (fragment): SAC1_BOVIN - Also known as SAC1 From Bos taurus (Bovine).
   2951..2967    +  CDS            FLAG (fragment): FLAG® epitope tag, followed by an enterokinase cleavage site
   3107..3205    +  CDS            TOMM20 (fragment): TOM20_HUMAN - Also known as KIAA0016. Experimental evidence at protein level: Swiss-Prot protein existence level 1. Central component of the receptor complex responsible for the recognition and translocation of cytosolically synthesized mitochondrial preproteins. Together with TOM22 functions as the transit peptide receptor at the surface of the mitochondrion outer membrane and facilitates the movement of preproteins into the TOM40 translocation pore (By similarity). Required for the translocation across the mitochondrial outer membrane of cytochrome P450 monooxygenases. From Homo sapiens (Hum
   3239..3580    +  CDS            pyp (fragment): PYP_HALHA - Experimental evidence at protein level: Swiss-Prot protein existence level 1. Photoactive blue light protein. Probably functions as a photoreceptor for a negative phototaxis response. From Halorhodospira halophila (Ectothiorhodospira halophila).
   3627..3851    +  polyA_signal   bGH poly(A) signal: bovine growth hormone polyadenylation signal
   3855..3876    +  promoter       SV40 promoter (fragment): SV40 enhancer and early promoter
   3897..4325    +  rep_origin     f1 ori (sequence partly withheld): f1 bacteriophage origin of replication; arrow indicates direction of (+) strand synthesis
   4339..4668    +  promoter       SV40 promoter: SV40 enhancer and early promoter
   4735..5526    +  CDS            neo: KKA2_KLEPN - Also known as kan, nptII. Experimental evidence at protein level: Swiss-Prot protein existence level 1. Resistance to kanamycin, neomycin, paromomycin, ribostamycin, butirosin and gentamicin B. From Klebsiella pneumoniae.
   5550..5708    +  CDS            ble (fragment): BLE_KLEPN - Experimental evidence at protein level: Swiss-Prot protein existence level 1. Binding protein with a strong affinity to the bleomycin family of antibiotics. Binds to CL990; an antimitotic-antibiotic compound. From Klebsiella pneumoniae.
   5703..5824    +  polyA_signal   SV40 poly(A) signal: SV40 polyadenylation signal
   5897..5913    -  protein_bind   lac operator: The lac repressor binds to the lac operator to inhibit transcription in E. coli. This inhibition can be relieved by adding lactose or isopropyl-β-D-thiogalactopyranoside (IPTG). lac repressor encoded by lacI
   5921..5951    -  promoter       lac promoter: promoter for the E. coli lac operon
   5966..5987    -  protein_bind   CAP binding site: CAP binding activates transcription in the presence of cAMP. E. coli catabolite activator protein
   6000..6092    -  CDS            lacI (fragment): lac repressor; lacI; The lac repressor binds to the lac operator to inhibit transcription in E. coli. This inhibition can be relieved by adding lactose or isopropyl-β-D-thiogalactopyranoside (IPTG).
   6094..6227    -  rep_origin     RSF ori (fragment): Plasmids containing the RSF 1030 origin of replication can be propagated in E. coli cells that contain additional plasmids with compatible origins.
   6275..580     -  rep_origin     ori (across the origin): high-copy-number ColE1/pMB1/pBR322/pUC origin of replication
