[The description below was written by a language model from this plasmid's Addgene catalogue record and pLannotate feature annotations shown in this document.]
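Description:
SPLICSFAST-ER-MT-P2A is a mammalian expression plasmid built on pcDNA3.1+ (6,283 nt in the sequenced record). It encodes a split-FAST reporter for detecting short-range contact sites between the endoplasmic reticulum and mitochondria. In E. coli it is maintained at high copy from a ColE1/pUC-type origin and selected with ampicillin through the β-lactamase gene. An f1 origin is also present. For mammalian cells, an SV40 early promoter drives a neomycin phosphotransferase gene terminated by the SV40 poly(A) signal, which allows G418 selection of stable lines.

The 948 bp insert sits downstream of the CMV immediate-early enhancer/promoter and a T7 promoter, and is terminated by the bGH polyadenylation signal. The feature table identifies, in order, a SAC1 (SACM1L)-derived fragment, a partial FLAG-like match, a TOM20 (TOMM20) fragment and a large segment homologous to photoactive yellow protein (PYP), the scaffold from which FAST was engineered. According to the catalogue purpose, SAC1-derived sequence would serve as the ER targeting element and the TOM20 N-terminal region as the outer mitochondrial membrane anchor, the latter carrying the larger, PYP-derived FAST fragment. The smaller complementary FAST fragment and the P2A peptide named in the construct title are not annotated individually. They presumably lie in the unannotated stretches around the SAC1 and TOM20 segments. The P2A "self-cleaving" sequence lets both targeted halves be produced from one transcript in equimolar amounts.

When the two membranes come close enough, the split-FAST fragments can complement and bind a fluorogenic ligand to give a signal. Split-FAST complementation is generally reversible, so the design suits imaging of ER–mitochondria tethering dynamics in live cells. Although the record lists no tag, the short FLAG-like hit is only a partial match.
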