Addgene plasmid #214892: SPLICSFAST-ER-MT-P2A
Purpose: Expresses equimolar Outer mitochondrial membrane- and Endoplasmic Reticulum- targeted split-FAST fragments for Short-range ER-Mito Contact sites
Depositing lab: Tito Calì. Depositing organization: University of Padua.
Backbone
  Vector backbone: pcDNA3.1+
  Vector type: Mammalian Expression, Bacterial Expression
  Selectable markers: Neomycin (select with G418)
Growth in bacteria
  Bacterial resistance: Ampicillin, 100 μg/mL
  Growth temperature: 37°C
  Growth strain: DH5alpha
  Copy number: High Copy
Gene/Insert
  Gene/Insert name: SPLICSFAST-ER-MT-P2A
  Species: H. sapiens (human)
  Insert size (bp): 948
  Tag / fusion protein: none
Terms and licenses: Academic/Nonprofit Terms; Industry Terms: Not Available to Industry
How to cite: SPLICSFAST-ER-MT-P2A was a gift from Tito Calì (Addgene plasmid # 214892 ; http://n2t.net/addgene:214892 ; RRID:Addgene_214892)
